Addgene plasmid #223764: pFastBac-Dual_BNIP3(1-158aa)-THROMBIN-GST
Purpose: Expression of recombinant protein for purification
Depositing lab: Sascha Martens. Depositing organization: University of Vienna. Publication: Reconstitution of BNIP3/NIX-mitophagy initiation reveals hierarchical flexibility of the autophagy machinery. Adriaenssens E, Schaar S, Cook ASI, Stuke JFM, Sawa-Makarska J, Nguyen TN, Ren X, Schuschnig M, Romanov J, Khuu G, Uoselis L, Lazarou M, Hummer G, Hurley JH, Martens S. Nat Cell Biol. 2025 Jul 25. doi: 10.1038/s41556-025-01712-y. PubMed 40715440.
Backbone
  Vector backbone: pFBD
  Vector type: Insect Expression
Growth in bacteria
  Bacterial resistance: Ampicillin, 100 μg/mL
  Growth temperature: 37°C
  Growth strain: DH5alpha
  Copy number: Unknown
Gene/Insert
  Gene/Insert name: BNIP3 soluble part
  Species: H. sapiens (human)
  Entrez Gene: BNIP3 (a.k.a. HABON, NIP3)
  Tag / fusion protein: Thrombin cleavage-GST (C terminal on insert)
  Cloning method: Gibson Cloning
Terms and licenses: Academic/Nonprofit Terms; Industry Terms: Not Available to Industry
Depositor comments: Internal #: SMc2334 . Please visit https://doi.org/10.1101/2024.08.28.609967 for bioRxiv preprint.
How to cite: pFastBac-Dual_BNIP3(1-158aa)-THROMBIN-GST was a gift from Sascha Martens (Addgene plasmid # 223764 ; http://n2t.net/addgene:223764 ; RRID:Addgene_223764)
