[The description below was written by a language model from this plasmid's Addgene catalogue record and pLannotate feature annotations shown in this document.]
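Description:
pFastBac-Dual_BNIP3(1-158aa)-THROMBIN-GST is a baculovirus donor (transfer) plasmid of about 6.4 kb, built on the pFastBac Dual (pFBD) backbone for producing recombinant protein in insect cells. In bacteria it replicates from a high-copy ColE1/pUC-type origin and is selected with ampicillin through the bla gene; an f1 origin is also present. The expression region is bounded by the Tn7R and Tn7L ends of a mini-Tn7 element, which also encloses a gentamicin acetyltransferase marker driven by the Pc integron promoter. This arrangement is the standard one for site-specific transposition of the cassette into a baculovirus shuttle genome (bacmid) in E. coli, with gentamicin resistance marking the transposed segment, after which the bacmid is used to generate recombinant virus.

The backbone carries two divergent late baculovirus promoters. The polyhedrin promoter drives the insert, the soluble part of human BNIP3 (residues 1-158), fused at its C terminus through a thrombin cleavage site to Schistosoma japonicum glutathione S-transferase and followed by the SV40 polyadenylation signal. The automated annotation matches the BNIP3 segment to the mouse orthologue, but the catalogue entry gives the species as human. The second promoter, p10, faces the opposite direction toward the HSV TK polyadenylation signal, and no coding sequence is annotated between them, so that position appears to be empty. The GST tag allows glutathione-affinity capture of the fusion, and thrombin digestion can release BNIP3 from it. The stated purpose is expression of recombinant protein for purification, and the associated work concerns reconstitution of BNIP3/NIX mitophagy initiation.
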