Features (pLannotate 1.2.2; 18 found; start..end, strand, type, name):
     81..97      +  CDS            lacZα (fragment): LacZα fragment of β-galactosidase; lacZ fragment
    102..556     +  rep_origin     f1 ori (sequence partly withheld): f1 bacteriophage origin of replication; arrow indicates direction of (+) strand synthesis
    582..686     +  promoter       AmpR promoter: bla
    687..1547    +  CDS            AmpR: β-lactamase; bla; confers resistance to ampicillin, carbenicillin, and related antibiotics
   1718..2306    +  rep_origin     ori: high-copy-number ColE1/pMB1/pBR322/pUC origin of replication
   2492..2543    -  misc_feature   bom (fragment): basis of mobility region from pBR322
   2611..2835    -  mobile_element Tn7R: mini-Tn7 element (right end of the Tn7 transposon) Tn7
   2902..3435    -  CDS            GmR: gentamycin acetyltransferase; aacC1; confers resistance to gentamycin
   3624..3652    -  promoter       Pc promoter: intI1 (promoter lies within the coding sequence); class 1 integron promoter
   3630..3989    -  CDS            YPR2_ECOLX (fragment): Protein predicted: Swiss-Prot protein existence level 4. From Escherichia coli.
   4160..4208    -  polyA_signal   HSV TK poly(A) signal: herpes simplex virus thymidine kinase polyadenylation signal (Cole and Stacy, 1985)
   4344..4453    -  promoter       p10 promoter: baculovirus promoter for expression in insect cells
   4477..4568    +  promoter       polyhedrin promoter: polh from Autographa californica; promoter for the baculovirus polyhedrin gene
   4611..5084    +  CDS            Bnip3 (fragment): BNIP3_MOUSE - Also known as Nip3. Experimental evidence at protein level: Swiss-Prot protein existence level 1. Apoptosis-inducing protein that can overcome BCL2 suppression. May play a role in repartitioning calcium between the two major intracellular calcium stores in association with BCL2 (By similarity). Involved in mitochondrial quality control via its interaction with SPATA18/MIEAP: in response to mitochondrial damage, participates in mitochondrial protein catabolic process (also named MALM) leading to the degradation of damaged proteins inside mitochondria. The physical interaction of S
   5115..5765    +  CDS            GST26_SCHJA: Experimental evidence at protein level: Swiss-Prot protein existence level 1. GST isoenzymes appear to play a central role in the parasite detoxification system. Other functions are also suspected including a role in increasing the solubility of haematin in the parasite gut. From Schistosoma japonicum (Blood fluke).
   5863..5946    +  CDS            large T antigen (fragment): large T antigen from SV40 (simian virus 40)
   5969..6103    +  polyA_signal   SV40 poly(A) signal: SV40 polyadenylation signal
   6132..6297    -  mobile_element Tn7L: mini-Tn7 element (left end of the Tn7 transposon) Tn7
>Addgene plasmid #223764 | pFastBac-Dual_BNIP3(1-158aa)-THROMBIN-GST | addgene full sequence | sequence record 448353 | Addgene NGS Result
TTCTCTGTCACAGAATGAAAATTTTTCTGTCATCTCTTCGTTATTAATGTTTGTAATTGACTGAATATCA
ACGCTTATTTGCAGCCTGAATGGCGAATGGG
[124 nt withheld, positions 102-225]
C
[91 nt withheld, positions 227-317]
A
[49 nt withheld, positions 319-367]
CCTTTGACGTTGGAGTCCACGTTCTT
[37 nt withheld, positions 394-430]
ACCCTATCTCGGTCTATTCTTTTGATTTATAAGGGATTTTGCCGATTTCGGCCTATTGGTTAAAAAATGA
GCTGATTTAACAAAAATTTAACGCGAATTTTAACAAAATATTAACGCTTACAATTTAGGTGGCACTTTTC
GGGGAAATGTGCGCGGAACCCCTATTTGTTTATTTTTCTAAATACATTCAAATATGTATCCGCTCATGAG
ACAATAACCCTGATAAATGCTTCAATAATATTGAAAAAGGAAGAGTATGAGTATTCAACATTTCCGTGTC
GCCCTTATTCCCTTTTTTGCGGCATTTTGCCTTCCTGTTTTTGCTCACCCAGAAACGCTGGTGAAAGTAA
AAGATGCTGAAGATCAGTTGGGTGCACGAGTGGGTTACATCGAACTGGATCTCAACAGCGGTAAGATCCT
TGAGAGTTTTCGCCCCGAAGAACGTTTTCCAATGATGAGCACTTTTAAAGTTCTGCTATGTGGCGCGGTA
TTATCCCGTATTGACGCCGGGCAAGAGCAACTCGGTCGCCGCATACACTATTCTCAGAATGACTTGGTTG
AGTACTCACCAGTCACAGAAAAGCATCTTACGGATGGCATGACAGTAAGAGAATTATGCAGTGCTGCCAT
AACCATGAGTGATAACACTGCGGCCAACTTACTTCTGACAACGATCGGAGGACCGAAGGAGCTAACCGCT
TTTTTGCACAACATGGGGGATCATGTAACTCGCCTTGATCGTTGGGAACCGGAGCTGAATGAAGCCATAC
CAAACGACGAGCGTGACACCACGATGCCTGTAGCAATGGCAACAACGTTGCGCAAACTATTAACTGGCGA
ACTACTTACTCTAGCTTCCCGGCAACAATTAATAGACTGGATGGAGGCGGATAAAGTTGCAGGACCACTT
CTGCGCTCGGCCCTTCCGGCTGGCTGGTTTATTGCTGATAAATCTGGAGCCGGTGAGCGTGGGTCTCGCG
GTATCATTGCAGCACTGGGGCCAGATGGTAAGCCCTCCCGTATCGTAGTTATCTACACGACGGGGAGTCA
GGCAACTATGGATGAACGAAATAGACAGATCGCTGAGATAGGTGCCTCACTGATTAAGCATTGGTAACTG
TCAGACCAAGTTTACTCATATATACTTTAGATTGATTTAAAACTTCATTTTTAATTTAAAAGGATCTAGG
TGAAGATCCTTTTTGATAATCTCATGACCAAAATCCCTTAACGTGAGTTTTCGTTCCACTGAGCGTCAGA
CCCCGTAGAAAAGATCAAAGGATCTTCTTGAGATCCTTTTTTTCTGCGCGTAATCTGCTGCTTGCAAACA
AAAAAACCACCGCTACCAGCGGTGGTTTGTTTGCCGGATCAAGAGCTACCAACTCTTTTTCCGAAGGTAA
CTGGCTTCAGCAGAGCGCAGATACCAAATACTGTTCTTCTAGTGTAGCCGTAGTTAGGCCACCACTTCAA
GAACTCTGTAGCACCGCCTACATACCTCGCTCTGCTAATCCTGTTACCAGTGGCTGCTGCCAGTGGCGAT
AAGTCGTGTCTTACCGGGTTGGACTCAAGACGATAGTTACCGGATAAGGCGCAGCGGTCGGGCTGAACGG
GGGGTTCGTGCACACAGCCCAGCTTGGAGCGAACGACCTACACCGAACTGAGATACCTACAGCGTGAGCT
ATGAGAAAGCGCCACGCTTCCCGAAGGGAGAAAGGCGGACAGGTATCCGGTAAGCGGCAGGGTCGGAACA
GGAGAGCGCACGAGGGAGCTTCCAGGGGGAAACGCCTGGTATCTTTATAGTCCTGTCGGGTTTCGCCACC
TCTGACTTGAGCGTCGATTTTTGTGATGCTCGTCAGGGGGGCGGAGCCTATGGAAAAACGCCAGCAACGC
GGCCTTTTTACGGTTCCTGGCCTTTTGCTGGCCTTTTGCTCACATGTTCTTTCCTGCGTTATCCCCTGAT
TCTGTGGATAACCGTATTACCGCCTTTGAGTGAGCTGATACCGCTCGCCGCAGCCGAACGACCGAGCGCA
GCGAGTCAGTGAGCGAGGAAGCGGAAGAGCGCCTGATGCGGTATTTTCTCCTTACGCATCTGTGCGGTAT
TTCACACCGCATAGACCAGCCGCGTAACCTGGCAAAATCGGTTACGGTTGAGTAATAAATGGATGCCCTG
CGTAAGCGGGTGTGGGCGGACAATAAAGTCTTAAACTGAACAAAATAGATCTAAACTATGACAATAAAGT
CTTAAACTAGACAGAATAGTTGTAAACTGAAATCAGTCCAGTTATGCTGTGAAAAAGCATACTGGACTTT
TGTTATGGCTAAAGCAAACTCTTCATTTTCTGAAGTGCAAATTGCCCGTCGTATTAAAGAGGGGCGTGGC
CAAGGGCATGGTAAAGACTATATTCGCGGCGTTGTGACAATTTACCGAACAACTCCGCGGCCGGGAAGCC
GATCTCGGCTTGAACGAATTGTTAGGTGGCGGTACTTGGGTCGATATCAAAGTGCATCACTTCTTCCCGT
ATGCCCAACTTTGTATAGAGAGCCACTGCGGGATCGTCACCGTAATCTGCTTGCACGTAGATCACATAAG
CACCAAGCGCGTTGGCCTCATGCTTGAGGAGATTGATGAGCGCGGTGGCAATGCCCTGCCTCCGGTGCTC
GCCGGAGACTGCGAGATCATAGATATAGATCTCACTACGCGGCTGCTCAAACTTGGGCAGAACGTAAGCC
GCGAGAGCGCCAACAACCGCTTCTTGGTCGAAGGCAGCAAGCGCGATGAATGTCTTACTACGGAGCAAGT
TCCCGAGGTAATCGGAGTCCGGCTGATGTTGGGAGTAGGTGGCTACGTCTCCGAACTCACGACCGAAAAG
ATCAAGAGCAGCCCGCATGGATTTGACTTGGTCAGGGCCGAGCCTACATGTGCGAATGATGCCCATACTT
GAGCCACCTAACTTTGTTTTAGGGCGACTGCCCTGCTGCGTAACATCGTTGCTGCTGCGTAACATCGTTG
CTGCTCCATAACATCAAACATCGACCCACGGCGTAACGCGCTTGCTGCTTGGATGCCCGAGGCATAGACT
GTACAAAAAAACAGTCATAACAAGCCATGAAAACCGCCACTGCGCCGTTACCACCGCTGCGTTCGGTCAA
GGTTCTGGACCAGTTGCGTGAGCGCATACGCTACTTGCATTACAGTTTACGAACCGAACAGGCTTATGTC
AACTGGGTTCGTGCCTTCATCCGTTTCCACGGTGTGCGTCACCCGGCAACCTTGGGCAGCAGCGAAGTCG
AGGCATTTCTGTCCTGGCTGGCGAACGAGCGCAAGGTTTCGGTCTCCACGCATCGTCAGGCATTGGCGGC
CTTGCTGTTCTTCTACGGCAAGGTGCTGTGCACGGATCTGCCCTTGCTTCAGGAGATCGGTAGACCTCGG
CCGTCGCGGCGCTTGCCGGTGGTGCTGACCCCGGATGAAGTGGTTCGCATCCTCGGTTTTCTGGAAGGCG
AGCATCGTTTGTTCGCCCAGGACTCTAGCTATAGTTCTAGTGGTTGGCTACGTACCCGTAGTGGCTATGG
CAGGGCTTGCCGCCCCGACGTTGGCTGCGAGCCCTGGGCCTTCACCCGAACTTGGGGGTTGGGGTGGGGA
AAAGGAAGAAACGCGGGCGTATTGGTCCCAATGGGGTCTCGGTGGGGTATCGACAGAGTGCCAGCCCTGG
GACCGAACCCCGCGTTTATGAACAAACGACCCAACACCCGTGCGTTTTATTCTGTCTTTTTATTGCCGTC
ATAGCGCGGGTTCCTTCCGGTATTGTCTCCTTCCGTGTTTCAGTTAGCCTCCCCCATCTCCCGGTACCGC
ATGCTATGCATCAGCTGCTAGCACCATGGCTCGAGATCCCGGGTGATCAAGTCTTCGTCGAGTGATTGTA
AATAAAATGTAATTTACAGTATAGTATTTTAATTAATATACAAATGATTTGATAATAATTCTTATTTAAC
TATAATATATTGTGTTGGGTTGAATTAAAGGTCCGTATACTCCGGAATATTAATAGATCATGGAGATAAT
TAAAATGATAACCATCTCGCAAATAAATAAGTATTTTACTGTTTTCGTAACAGTTTTGTAATAAAAAAAC
CTATAAATATTCCGGATTATTCATACCGTCCCACCATCGGGCGCGGATCCATGTCACAAAACGGGGCGCC
CGGAATGCAAGAGGAGAGTTTACAAGGCAGTTGGGTTGAGCTGCACTTTTCAAACAATGGCAATGGGGGT
TCAGTACCCGCCTCAGTTAGTATATACAATGGTGATATGGAAAAAATACTCTTAGATGCACAGCACGAAT
CTGGTCGCAGTTCCTCCAAGTCCTCCCATTGTGATTCGCCCCCAAGGAGCCAAACCCCGCAGGACACCAA
TCGGGCTTCTGAAACAGATACGCATAGCATCGGGGAGAAAAACAGCTCTCAATCTGAAGAAGATGACATT
GAACGGAGGAAGGAAGTGGAAAGCATTTTGAAGAAAAATTCGGACTGGATATGGGACTGGTCAAGTCGCC
CGGAGAATATTCCACCTAAAGAATTCCTTTTTAAGCATCCCAAGCGGACGGCAACGCTTTCTATGCGAAA
CACGTCAGTAATGAAAAAAGGAGGCATATTTTCGGGCTCGTTAGTCCCTAGAGGGAGCGGCGGTTCGCCA
ATCCTAGGTTATTGGAAAATAAAGGGTCTGGTTCAACCTACCCGCCTTCTTCTAGAATATTTGGAGGAAA
AATATGAAGAGCACTTGTACGAACGTGACGAGGGAGATAAGTGGAGGAACAAAAAATTCGAGCTAGGCCT
TGAGTTCCCGAACCTCCCGTACTATATCGATGGTGATGTGAAGCTTACACAGTCGATGGCTATCATTCGA
TATATAGCTGACAAGCACAATATGTTGGGCGGATGCCCTAAGGAAAGAGCGGAGATCAGCATGTTAGAGG
GGGCGGTATTAGACATCAGATACGGAGTGTCTCGTATAGCATATAGTAAGGACTTCGAGACACTCAAAGT
TGATTTTTTATCCAAACTACCAGAGATGCTGAAGATGTTTGAAGACCGTTTGTGTCATAAAACTTACCTG
AACGGGGACCACGTCACTCATCCCGATTTTATGCTCTATGATGCCCTAGATGTAGTCCTATACATGGACC
CAATGTGTCTCGATGCCTTCCCTAAGTTGGTGTGCTTTAAGAAACGAATCGAGGCAATTCCACAGATTGA
CAAGTACCTCAAGTCTTCCAAATATATTGCTTGGCCCCTGCAGGGATGGCAGGCCACTTTCGGGGGAGGT
GACCATCCTCCGAAATGAGAATTCAAAGGCCTACGTCGACGAGCTCACTAGTCGCGGCCGCTTTCGAATC
TAGAGCCTGCAGTCTCGACAAGCTTGTCGAGAAGTACTAGAGGATCATAATCAGCCATACCACATTTGTA
GAGGTTTTACTTGCTTTAAAAAACCTCCCACACCTCCCCCTGAACCTGAAACATAAAATGAATGCAATTG
TTGTTGTTAACTTGTTTATTGCAGCTTATAATGGTTACAAATAAAGCAATAGCATCACAAATTTCACAAA
TAAAGCATTTTTTTCACTGCATTCTAGTTGTGGTTTGTCCAAACTCATCAATGTATCTTATCATGTCTGG
ATCTGATCACTGCTTGAGCCTAGGAGATCCGAACCAGATAAGTGAAATCTAGTTCCAAACTATTTTGTCA
TTTTTAATTTTCGTATTAGCTTACGACGCTACACCCAGTTCCCATCTATTTTGTCACTCTTCCCTAAATA
ATCCTTAAAAACTCCATTTCCACCCCTCCCAGTTCCCAACTATTTTGTCCGCCCACAGCGGGGCATTTTT
CTTCCTGTTATGTTTTTAATCAAACATCCTGCCAACTCCATGTGACAAACCGTCATCTTCGGCTACTTT
